Addgene plasmid #62576: pMIR-Report-RASA1-3'UTR (mut - miR-206 site)
Purpose: Translational Luciferase Reporter containing the mutated 3'UTR of RASA1. The miR-206 binding site was mutated.
Depositing lab: Michael Ruppert. Depositing organization: West Virginia University and School of Medicine. Publication: MicroRNAs 206 and 21 cooperate to promote RAS-extracellular signal-regulated kinase signaling by suppressing the translation of RASA1 and SPRED1. Sharma SB, Lin CC, Farrugia MK, McLaughlin SL, Ellis EJ, Brundage KM, Salkeni MA, Ruppert JM. Mol Cell Biol. 2014 Nov 15;34(22):4143-64. doi: 10.1128/MCB.00480-14. Epub 2014 Sep 8. PubMed 25202123.
Backbone
  Vector backbone: pMIR-Report
  Backbone manufacturer: Ambion
  Backbone size w/o insert (bp): 6470
  Total vector size (bp): 7396
  Modifications to backbone: None. Cloning Strategy: To construct a WT RASA1 translational reporter, a 926-bp fragment of the RASA1 3′ UTR (from open biosystems, clone ID BC033015) was generated by sequential treatment with BamHI, Klenow fragment, and XbaI. This fragment was inserted into pMIR-REPORT vector that was prepared by sequential treatment with HindIII, Klenow fragment, and SpeI.
  Vector type: Luciferase
Growth in bacteria
  Bacterial resistance: Ampicillin, 100 μg/mL
  Growth temperature: 37°C
  Growth strain: XL1 Blue
  Copy number: Unknown
Gene/Insert
  Gene/Insert name: RASA1 (alt name: RAS p21 Activator (GTPase Activating Protein [GAP]) 1)
  Species: H. sapiens (human)
  Insert size (bp): 926
  Mutation: miR-206 binding site mutated (ACATTCCA --> AACTCTCA)
  Entrez Gene: RASA1 (a.k.a. CM-AVM, CMAVM, CMAVM1, GAP, PKWS, RASA, RASGAP, p120, p120GAP, p120RASGAP)
  Tag / fusion protein: None
  Cloning method: Unknown
  Sequencing primers: 5′ M13pUC-Fwd; 3′ Luc-F
Terms and licenses: Academic/Nonprofit Terms; Industry Terms: Not Available to Industry
How to cite: pMIR-Report-RASA1-3'UTR (mut - miR-206 site) was a gift from Michael Ruppert (Addgene plasmid # 62576 ; http://n2t.net/addgene:62576 ; RRID:Addgene_62576)
