[The description below was written by a language model from this plasmid's Addgene catalogue record.]
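Description:
pMIR-Report-RASA1-3'UTR (mut - miR-206 site) is a luciferase translational reporter built on the commercial pMIR-Report backbone (Ambion), giving a total plasmid of about 7.4 kb. It is propagated in E. coli under ampicillin selection; the copy number is listed as unknown. The record does not state the origin of replication, the promoter driving luciferase, or the polyadenylation signal, and no feature table is provided. The vector type and the placement of the insert indicate that the reporter is meant for transfection into cultured cells.

The payload is a 926-bp fragment of the human RASA1 3′ untranslated region, taken from a cDNA clone and placed in the pMIR-Report cloning site, which lies downstream of the luciferase coding sequence. Cloning used a blunted BamHI/XbaI fragment ligated into vector prepared with blunted HindIII and SpeI. RASA1 encodes p120 RasGAP, a GTPase-activating protein that negatively regulates RAS. In this version the predicted miR-206 binding site within the UTR has been altered by base substitutions intended to disrupt pairing with the microRNA. No tag or fusion protein is present, since the insert is non-coding regulatory sequence.

In such reporters the luciferase transcript carries the test UTR, so luciferase output reflects post-transcriptional repression acting through that UTR. This mutant serves as the specificity control alongside the wild-type RASA1 UTR reporter: if repression is lost when the site is mutated, miR-206 acts directly through that site. It was made for work on how miR-206 and miR-21 suppress translation of RASA1 and SPRED1 to promote RAS-ERK signalling.
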