>Addgene plasmid #62576 | pMIR-Report-RASA1-3'UTR (mut - miR-206 site) | addgene partial sequence | sequence record 106911 | Luc-F 5'-CAGTCAAGTAACAACCGCGA-3'
CTCGACGCAAGAAAAATCAGAGAGATCCTCATAAAGGCCAAGAAGGGCGGAAAGTCCAAATTGCTCGAGT
GATGAAAGCTGCGCACTAGAACGGACCTGTCCCGTGATTTAGCAGCATTGCATGAGATTTGCGTGGCTCA
TTCAGATGAACTTCGAACGCTCAGTAATGAGCGTGGTGCACAGCAGCACGTATTGAAAAAGCTTCTGGCT
ATAACAGAACTGCTTCAACAAAAACAAAACCAGTATACAAAAACCAATGATGTCAGGTAGCAGCCTTCGC
CCCAGTGTTCTGCATGGATTCAGCATGTCCAACATGGTAATTCACTTCAGTTTAATGTCTCCTTTGCTCT
TGCCAAAAAATAGCACACTTTTCCAACTCTCAGTGATGTGTGAGCTATGCAAACAAAATCCAAGATTCTG
CTGGTGAATAACTATGCCAGCAACCTTGTAAGCTATCTGTGCAGGATATTTGCACTATTTCCACATGGAA
TCAATCTTTAACAACCTCTGAGCCTTGGTGTACAGACCACCTTTCACAAAACGAAATGCTATGACTGTAT
CTTGATATCTCGAACTTTCAAAATATATTTTCAGTACACCCAGTTGCCAAAGTTTTGCTGTCTCTTAGAG
AAAGAACTATGAAATCAACTGACAAGAAACACATTCTTATTGACAATTGTGTATAACTGGATTGCAGACT
GTTCTTACTGTAACTACTTCCTGATTA
