>Addgene plasmid #62576 | pMIR-Report-RASA1-3'UTR (mut - miR-206 site) | addgene partial sequence | sequence record 106912 | M13-Rev 5'-CAGGAAACAGCTATGACC-3'
TTAATACGACTCACTATAGGGAGAGAGAGAGAATTACCCTCACTAAAGGGAGGAGAAGCATGAATTCAAG
GTACCAGATCTTAGTTATTAATAGTAATCAATTACGGGGTCATTAGTTCATAGCCCATATATGGAGTTCC
GCGTTACATAACTTACGGTAAATGGCCCGCCTGGCTGACCGCCCAACGACCCCCGCCCATTGACGTCAAT
AATGACGTATGTTCCCATAGTAACGCCAATAGGGACTTTCCATTGACGTCAATGGGTGGAGTATTTACGG
TAAACTGCCCACTTGGCAGTACATCAAGTGTATCATATGCCAAGTACGCCCCCTATTGACGTCAATGACG
GTAAATGGCCCGCCTGGCATTATGCCCAGTACATGACCTTATGGGACTTTCCTACTTGGCAGTACATCTA
CGTATTAGTCATCGCTATTACCATGGTGATGCGGTTTTGGCAGTACATCAATGGGCGTGGATAGCGGTTT
GACTCACGGGGATTTCCAAGTCTCCACCCCATTGACGTCAATGGGAGTTTGTTTTGGCACCAAAATCAAC
GGGACTTTCCAAAATGTCGTAACAACTCCGCCCCATTGACGCAAATGGGCGGTAGGCGTGTACGGTGGGA
GGTCTATATAAGCAGAGCTGGTTTAGTGAACCGTGGATCCACCAT
