>Addgene plasmid #62576 | pMIR-Report-RASA1-3'UTR (mut - miR-206 site) | addgene partial sequence | sequence record 108142 | M13-F20 5'-TGTAAAACGACGGCCAGT-3'
CTCAAACCACACACAGATCCAATGAAAATAAAAGATCCTTTATTAAGCTGATCCAGCGCTGGAGAGTTTT
TTTTTTTTTTTGTTTTTTTTTTTTTTTTTTTTTTTGCAAGATATCCCTTGGTTTTATTTTAACTTAACCT
TTGTGAATACTTCACAAAAATACACATACAGAAGTAAATAAAACTATACAGTTGAACTAAATATCCAGCA
GATACAACAAGTAGTCAGAAGTTCAAAGATGGATAAGTTAGGCAGCTGATGAGGTTGTCTGCATAATCAA
AGGGGTAGCACAAATAATGAACAAATAACTTTTAACAAAAGCATTCTAGTTAACATAAAAGAAATTGGTA
GTCTATAAAATGGTTGAATGGGTAACATGCATTGATCAATACAACAACCAATAATATTTACTGAATTCAA
ACTATTTACTTGTAAACATTTAACAAAGCATTATGAGATCTAAATACAGTCTTTGACAATTTCAACAAAA
TAAGTCGTATGTTTAAAAAATAAAGCTGATGAGCAATAGATCATTCTATATATTTTCTTTCAACAGTTCC
AGCAAGAGAAATAGCAGAGTATTTTTTAAAAGTATACAGCAAAGATTGTTCCTATTATAATGACAAACTC
TGGAAACTGTAAATACAAATAATCATTGAACAGTCAAATGGTCATATTCCTAATCAGGAAGTAGTTACAG
